Addgene plasmid #181987: pcDNA TfR1-miniE
Purpose: MiniE genetically encoded tag on Transferrin Receptor 1 (TfR1) to be used with MiniR labeled with a reporter
Depositing lab: Kimberly Beatty. Publication: MiniVIPER Is a Peptide Tag for Imaging and Translocating Proteins in Cells. Doh JK, Tobin SJ, Beatty KE. Biochemistry. 2020 Aug 25;59(33):3051-3059. doi: 10.1021/acs.biochem.0c00526. Epub 2020 Aug 17. PubMed 32786411.
Backbone
  Vector backbone: pcDNA3.1
  Backbone manufacturer: Invitrogen
  Backbone size w/o insert (bp): 5428
  Vector type: Mammalian Expression
  Selectable markers: Neomycin (select with G418)
Growth in bacteria
  Bacterial resistance: Ampicillin, 100 μg/mL
  Growth temperature: 37°C
  Growth strain: DH5alpha
  Copy number: High Copy
Gene/Insert
  Gene/Insert name: TfR1-MiniE
  Species: M. musculus (mouse)
  Cloning method: Gibson Cloning
  Sequencing primers: 5′ CMV-F; 3′ BGH-R
Terms and licenses: Academic/Nonprofit Terms; Industry Terms: Not Available to Industry
How to cite: pcDNA TfR1-miniE was a gift from Kimberly Beatty (Addgene plasmid # 181987 ; http://n2t.net/addgene:181987 ; RRID:Addgene_181987)
