[The description below was written by a language model from this plasmid's Addgene catalogue record and pLannotate feature annotations shown in this document.]
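Description:
pcDNA TfR1-miniE is a mammalian expression plasmid built on the pcDNA3.1 backbone that encodes mouse transferrin receptor 1 (Tfrc) fused to the MiniE peptide tag. In bacteria it is maintained at high copy through a ColE1/pUC-type origin and selected with ampicillin via the β-lactamase gene. An f1 origin is also present. For mammalian cells, an SV40 early promoter drives a neomycin phosphotransferase cassette ending in an SV40 polyadenylation signal, which allows G418 selection of stable transfectants.

The payload is transcribed from the human cytomegalovirus immediate early enhancer and promoter and terminated by the bovine growth hormone polyadenylation signal. T7 and SP6 phage promoters flank the cloning region. The annotated Tfrc open reading frame is followed shortly downstream by a roughly 100-nucleotide coding segment that the automated annotation matched to a fragment of chicken TEF, a basic leucine zipper transcription factor. Given its position and the record's description, this most likely corresponds to the coiled-coil MiniE tag at the C-terminal end of the receptor, although the feature table does not label it as such. Several other small hits, such as the HIV-1 LTR, ARG4 promoter, ble and lacI fragments, appear to be short incidental or backbone matches rather than functional elements.

According to the record, the MiniE tag is designed to be used with a partner peptide, MiniR, carrying a reporter, so that the tagged receptor can be labelled in cells. The construct belongs to the MiniVIPER peptide-tag system for imaging and translocating proteins. Transferrin receptor, which cycles between the cell surface and endosomes, serves here as the tagged target protein.
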