Features (pLannotate 1.2.2; 23 found; start..end, strand, type, name):
    142..194     -  misc_feature   bom (fragment): basis of mobility region from pBR322
    349..728     +  enhancer       CMV enhancer: human cytomegalovirus immediate early enhancer
    729..932     +  promoter       CMV promoter: human cytomegalovirus (CMV) immediate early promoter
    928..961     +  LTR            5' LTR (truncated) (fragment): truncated 5' long terminal repeat (LTR) from HIV-1
    977..995     +  promoter       T7 promoter: promoter for bacteriophage T7 RNA polymerase
   1105..3393    +  CDS            Tfrc: TFR1_MOUSE - Also known as Trfr. Experimental evidence at protein level: Swiss-Prot protein existence level 1. Cellular uptake of iron occurs via receptor-mediated endocytosis of ligand-occupied transferrin receptor into specialized endosomes (By similarity). Endosomal acidification leads to iron release. The apotransferrin-receptor complex is then recycled to the cell surface with a return to neutral pH and the concomitant loss of affinity of apotransferrin for its receptor. Transferrin receptor is necessary for development of erythrocytes and the nervous system (By similarity). Upon stimulat
   3427..3525    +  CDS            TEF (fragment): TEF_CHICK - Also known as VBP. Experimental evidence at protein level: Swiss-Prot protein existence level 1. Transcription factor that binds to and transactivates the vitellogenin II (VTG2) promoter. Binds to the palindromic sequence 5'- GTTTACATAAAC-3'. From Gallus gallus (Chicken).
   3608..3624    +  promoter       ARG4 promoter (fragment): S. cerevisiae ARG4
   3683..3701    -  promoter       SP6 promoter: promoter for bacteriophage SP6 RNA polymerase
   3727..3951    +  polyA_signal   bGH poly(A) signal: bovine growth hormone polyadenylation signal
   3955..3976    +  promoter       SV40 promoter (fragment): SV40 enhancer and early promoter
   3997..4425    +  rep_origin     f1 ori (sequence partly withheld): f1 bacteriophage origin of replication; arrow indicates direction of (+) strand synthesis
   4478..4688    +  promoter       SV40 promoter: SV40 early promoter
   4763..5554    +  CDS            neo: KKA2_KLEPN - Also known as kan, nptII. Experimental evidence at protein level: Swiss-Prot protein existence level 1. Resistance to kanamycin, neomycin, paromomycin, ribostamycin, butirosin and gentamicin B. From Klebsiella pneumoniae.
   5578..5736    +  CDS            ble (fragment): BLE_KLEPN - Experimental evidence at protein level: Swiss-Prot protein existence level 1. Binding protein with a strong affinity to the bleomycin family of antibiotics. Binds to CL990; an antimitotic-antibiotic compound. From Klebsiella pneumoniae.
   5731..5852    +  polyA_signal   SV40 poly(A) signal: SV40 polyadenylation signal
   5925..5941    -  protein_bind   lac operator: The lac repressor binds to the lac operator to inhibit transcription in E. coli. This inhibition can be relieved by adding lactose or isopropyl-β-D-thiogalactopyranoside (IPTG). lac repressor encoded by lacI
   5949..5979    -  promoter       lac promoter: promoter for the E. coli lac operon
   5994..6015    -  protein_bind   CAP binding site: CAP binding activates transcription in the presence of cAMP. E. coli catabolite activator protein
   6028..6120    -  CDS            lacI (fragment): lac repressor; lacI; The lac repressor binds to the lac operator to inhibit transcription in E. coli. This inhibition can be relieved by adding lactose or isopropyl-β-D-thiogalactopyranoside (IPTG).
   6303..6891    -  rep_origin     ori: high-copy-number ColE1/pMB1/pBR322/pUC origin of replication
   7062..7922    -  CDS            AmpR: β-lactamase; bla; confers resistance to ampicillin, carbenicillin, and related antibiotics
   7923..83      -  promoter       AmpR promoter (across the origin): bla
>Addgene plasmid #181987 | pcDNA TfR1-miniE | addgene full sequence | sequence record 377037 | Addgene NGS Result
TGAAGCATTTATCAGGGTTATTGTCTCATGAGCGGATACATATTTGAATGTATTTAGAAAAATAAACAAA
TAGGGGTTCCGCGCACATTTCCCCGAAAAGTGCCACCTGACGTCGACGGATCGGGAGATCTCCCGATCCC
CTATGGTGCACTCTCAGTACAATCTGCTCTGATGCCGCATAGTTAAGCCAGTATCTGCTCCCTGCTTGTG
TGTTGGAGGTCGCTGAGTAGTGCGCGAGCAAAATTTAAGCTACAACAAGGCAAGGCTTGACCGACAATTG
CATGAAGAATCTGCTTAGGGTTAGGCGTTTTGCGCTGCTTCGCGATGTACGGGCCAGATATACGCGTTGA
CATTGATTATTGACTAGTTATTAATAGTAATCAATTACGGGGTCATTAGTTCATAGCCCATATATGGAGT
TCCGCGTTACATAACTTACGGTAAATGGCCCGCCTGGCTGACCGCCCAACGACCCCCGCCCATTGACGTC
AATAATGACGTATGTTCCCATAGTAACGCCAATAGGGACTTTCCATTGACGTCAATGGGTGGAGTATTTA
CGGTAAACTGCCCACTTGGCAGTACATCAAGTGTATCATATGCCAAGTACGCCCCCTATTGACGTCAATG
ACGGTAAATGGCCCGCCTGGCATTATGCCCAGTACATGACCTTATGGGACTTTCCTACTTGGCAGTACAT
CTACGTATTAGTCATCGCTATTACCATGGTGATGCGGTTTTGGCAGTACATCAATGGGCGTGGATAGCGG
TTTGACTCACGGGGATTTCCAAGTCTCCACCCCATTGACGTCAATGGGAGTTTGTTTTGGCACCAAAATC
AACGGGACTTTCCAAAATGTCGTAACAACTCCGCCCCATTGACGCAAATGGGCGGTAGGCGTGTACGGTG
GGAGGTCTATATAAGCAGAGCTCTCTGGCTAACTAGAGAACCCACTGCTTACTGGCTTATCGAAATTAAT
ACGACTCACTATAGGGAGACCCAAGCTTGGTACCGAGCTCGGATCCACTAGTAACGGCCGCCAGTGTGCT
GGAATTCCGCGGACTGTAGAGGCGCTTCCTAGTACTCCCTTGTAGCAGCTGAGAATGATGGATCAAGCCA
GATCAGCATTCTCTAACTTGTTTGGTGGGGAACCATTGTCATACACCCGGTTTAGCCTTGCTCGGCAAGT
AGATGGAGATAACAGTCATGTGGAGATGAAACTGGCTGCAGATGAAGAAGAAAATGCCGACAATAACATG
AAGGCTAGTGTCAGAAAACCCAAGAGGTTTAATGGAAGACTCTGCTTTGCAGCTATTGCACTAGTCATTT
TCTTCTTGATTGGATTCATGAGTGGCTACCTGGGCTATTGTAAGCGTGTAGAACAAAAAGAGGAGTGTGT
GAAACTGGCTGAAACGGAGGAGACAGACAAGTCAGAAACCATGGAAACAGAGGATGTTCCTACATCATCT
CGCTTATATTGGGCAGACCTCAAAACACTGTTGTCAGAGAAGTTGAACTCCATAGAGTTTGCTGACACCA
TCAAGCAGCTGAGCCAGAATACATACACTCCTCGTGAGGCTGGATCTCAAAAAGATGAAAGTCTTGCCTA
TTATATTGAAAATCAGTTCCATGAATTTAAATTCAGCAAAGTCTGGCGAGATGAACACTATGTGAAGATT
CAAGTGAAAAGCAGCATTGGTCAAAACATGGTGACCATAGTGCAGTCAAATGGTAACTTAGACCCAGTGG
AGTCTCCCGAGGGTTATGTGGCATTCAGTAAACCTACAGAAGTTTCTGGTAAACTGGTCCATGCTAATTT
TGGCACTAAAAAGGACTTTGAAGAACTAAGTTATTCTGTGAATGGATCTTTAGTGATTGTTAGAGCAGGG
GAAATTACTTTTGCAGAAAAGGTTGCAAATGCCCAAAGCTTTAATGCAATTGGTGTCCTCATATACATGG
ACAAGAATAAATTCCCCGTTGTTGAGGCAGACCTTGCACTCTTTGGACATGCTCATCTAGGAACTGGTGA
TCCATACACACCTGGCTTTCCTTCTTTCAATCATACTCAGTTTCCGCCATCTCAGTCATCAGGGTTGCCT
AATATACCTGTGCAAACAATCTCAAGAGCTGCTGCAGAAAAGCTATTTGGAAAAATGGAAGGAAGCTGTC
CTGCTAGATGGAACATAGATTCTTCATGTAAGCTGGAACTTTCACAGAATCAAAATGTGAAGCTCATTGT
GAAAAACGTACTGAAAGAAAGAAGAATACTTAACATCTTTGGAGTTATTAAAGGTTATGAGGAACCAGAC
CGTTATGTTGTAGTAGGAGCCCAGAGAGACGCTTTGGGTGCTGGTGTTGCGGCGAAGTCCAGTGTGGGAA
CAGGTCTTCTGTTGAAACTTGCCCAAGTATTCTCAGATATGATTTCAAAAGATGGATTTAGACCCAGCAG
AAGTATAATCTTTGCCAGCTGGACTGCAGGCGACTTTGGAGCTGTTGGTGCCACTGAGTGGTTGGAGGGA
TACCTTTCATCTTTGCATTTAAAAGCTTTCACTTATATTAATTTGGATAAAGTTGTCCTTGGTACTAGTA
ACTTCAAAGTTTCTGCCAGCCCCTTATTATATACACTTATGGGAAAGATAATGCAAGATGTAAAGCATCC
AGTTGATGGAAAATCTCTATATAGAGACAGCAATTGGATTAGCAAAGTTGAGAAACTTTCCTTTGACAAT
GCTGCATATCCTTTCCTTGCATATTCTGGAATCCCAGCAGTTTCTTTTTGTTTTTGTGAGGATGCAGACT
ATCCTTATTTGGGCACTAGATTGGATACCTATGAGGCATTGACTCAGAAAGTTCCTCAGCTCAACCAAAT
GGTTCGTACAGCAGCGGAAGTGGCTGGTCAGCTCATTATTAAACTTACCCATGACGTTGAATTGAACCTG
GACTATGAGATGTATAACAGCAAACTACTGTCATTTATGAAGGATCTGAACCAGTTCAAAACAGATATCA
GGGATATGGGTCTAAGTCTACAGTGGCTGTATTCCGCTCGTGGAGACTACTTCCGTGCTACTTCTAGACT
AACAACTGATTTTCATAATGCTGAGAAAACAAACAGATTTGTCATGAGGGAAATCAATGATCGTATTATG
AAAGTGGAGTATCACTTCCTGTCGCCCTATGTATCTCCAAGAGAGTCTCCTTTCCGACATATCTTCTGGG
GCTCTGGCTCTCACACTCTCTCAGCTTTAGTGGAGAACTTGAAGCTTCGTCAAAAAAATATTACTGCTTT
TAATGAAACCCTCTTCAGAAACCAGTTGGCCCTGGCTACTTGGACTATTCAGGGAGTCGCAAATGCCCTC
TCTGGTGACATTTGGAATATTGACAATGAGTTTGGTAGCGGCAGCGGTAGCACCGGTATGCTGGAGATCG
AGGCCGCCTTCCTCGAGAGGGAGAACACCGCCCTGGAGACCAGGGTGGCCGAGCTGAGGCAGAGGGTGCA
GAGGCTGAGGAACGAGTACGGCCCTCTGGGAGGCGGAACCGGTTAAATGTAACATGCATAATTAAATAAG
AGCAGGGTAGTCTGTTTCTAGAAAAAAAAAAAAAAAAAAAAAAAAAAAAAAGGAATTCTGCAGATATCCA
TCACACTGGCGGCCGCTCGAGCATGCATCTAGAGGGCCCTATTCTATAGTGTCACCTAAATGCTAGAGCT
CGCTGATCAGCCTCGACTGTGCCTTCTAGTTGCCAGCCATCTGTTGTTTGCCCCTCCCCCGTGCCTTCCT
TGACCCTGGAAGGTGCCACTCCCACTGTCCTTTCCTAATAAAATGAGGAAATTGCATCGCATTGTCTGAG
TAGGTGTCATTCTATTCTGGGGGGTGGGGTGGGGCAGGACAGCAAGGGGGAGGATTGGGAAGACAATAGC
AGGCATGCTGGGGATGCGGTGGGCTCTATGGCTTCTGAGGCGGAAAGAACCAGCTGGGGCTCTAGGGGGT
ATCCCC
[124 nt withheld, positions 3997-4120]
C
[91 nt withheld, positions 4122-4212]
A
[49 nt withheld, positions 4214-4262]
CCTTTGACGTTGGAGTCCACGTTCTTT
[37 nt withheld, positions 4290-4326]
ACCCTATCTCGGTCTATTCTTTTGATTTATAAGGGATTTTGCCGATTTCGGCCTATTGGTTAAAAAATGA
GCTGATTTAACAAAAATTTAACGCGAATTAATTCTGTGGAATGTGTGTCAGTTAGGGTGTGGAAAGTCCC
CAGGCTCCCCAGCAGGCAGAAGTATGCAAAGCATGCATCTCAATTAGTCAGCAACCATAGTCCCGCCCCT
AACTCCGCCCATCCCGCCCCTAACTCCGCCCAGTTCCGCCCATTCTCCGCCCCATGGCTGACTAATTTTT
TTTATTTATGCAGAGGCCGAGGCCGCCTCTGCCTCTGAGCTATTCCAGAAGTAGTGAGGAGGCTTTTTTG
GAGGCCTAGGCTTTTGCAAAAAGCTCCCGGGAGCTTGTATATCCATTTTCGGATCTGATCAAGAGACAGG
ATGAGGATCGTTTCGCATGATTGAACAAGATGGATTGCACGCAGGTTCTCCGGCCGCTTGGGTGGAGAGG
CTATTCGGCTATGACTGGGCACAACAGACAATCGGCTGCTCTGATGCCGCCGTGTTCCGGCTGTCAGCGC
AGGGGCGCCCGGTTCTTTTTGTCAAGACCGACCTGTCCGGTGCCCTGAATGAACTGCAGGACGAGGCAGC
GCGGCTATCGTGGCTGGCCACGACGGGCGTTCCTTGCGCAGCTGTGCTCGACGTTGTCACTGAAGCGGGA
AGGGACTGGCTGCTATTGGGCGAAGTGCCGGGGCAGGATCTCCTGTCATCTCACCTTGCTCCTGCCGAGA
AAGTATCCATCATGGCTGATGCAATGCGGCGGCTGCATACGCTTGATCCGGCTACCTGCCCATTCGACCA
CCAAGCGAAACATCGCATCGAGCGAGCACGTACTCGGATGGAAGCCGGTCTTGTCGATCAGGATGATCTG
GACGAAGAGCATCAGGGGCTCGCGCCAGCCGAACTGTTCGCCAGGCTCAAGGCGCGCATGCCCGACGGCG
AGGATCTCGTCGTGACCCATGGCGATGCCTGCTTGCCGAATATCATGGTGGAAAATGGCCGCTTTTCTGG
ATTCATCGACTGTGGCCGGCTGGGTGTGGCGGACCGCTATCAGGACATAGCGTTGGCTACCCGTGATATT
GCTGAAGAGCTTGGCGGCGAATGGGCTGACCGCTTCCTCGTGCTTTACGGTATCGCCGCTCCCGATTCGC
AGCGCATCGCCTTCTATCGCCTTCTTGACGAGTTCTTCTGAGCGGGACTCTGGGGTTCGAAATGACCGAC
CAAGCGACGCCCAACCTGCCATCACGAGATTTCGATTCCACCGCCGCCTTCTATGAAAGGTTGGGCTTCG
GAATCGTTTTCCGGGACGCCGGCTGGATGATCCTCCAGCGCGGGGATCTCATGCTGGAGTTCTTCGCCCA
CCCCAACTTGTTTATTGCAGCTTATAATGGTTACAAATAAAGCAATAGCATCACAAATTTCACAAATAAA
GCATTTTTTTCACTGCATTCTAGTTGTGGTTTGTCCAAACTCATCAATGTATCTTATCATGTCTGTATAC
CGTCGACCTCTAGCTAGAGCTTGGCGTAATCATGGTCATAGCTGTTTCCTGTGTGAAATTGTTATCCGCT
CACAATTCCACACAACATACGAGCCGGAAGCATAAAGTGTAAAGCCTGGGGTGCCTAATGAGTGAGCTAA
CTCACATTAATTGCGTTGCGCTCACTGCCCGCTTTCCAGTCGGGAAACCTGTCGTGCCAGCTGCATTAAT
GAATCGGCCAACGCGCGGGGAGAGGCGGTTTGCGTATTGGGCGCTCTTCCGCTTCCTCGCTCACTGACTC
GCTGCGCTCGGTCGTTCGGCTGCGGCGAGCGGTATCAGCTCACTCAAAGGCGGTAATACGGTTATCCACA
GAATCAGGGGATAACGCAGGAAAGAACATGTGAGCAAAAGGCCAGCAAAAGGCCAGGAACCGTAAAAAGG
CCGCGTTGCTGGCGTTTTTCCATAGGCTCCGCCCCCCTGACGAGCATCACAAAAATCGACGCTCAAGTCA
GAGGTGGCGAAACCCGACAGGACTATAAAGATACCAGGCGTTTCCCCCTGGAAGCTCCCTCGTGCGCTCT
CCTGTTCCGACCCTGCCGCTTACCGGATACCTGTCCGCCTTTCTCCCTTCGGGAAGCGTGGCGCTTTCTC
ATAGCTCACGCTGTAGGTATCTCAGTTCGGTGTAGGTCGTTCGCTCCAAGCTGGGCTGTGTGCACGAACC
CCCCGTTCAGCCCGACCGCTGCGCCTTATCCGGTAACTATCGTCTTGAGTCCAACCCGGTAAGACACGAC
TTATCGCCACTGGCAGCAGCCACTGGTAACAGGATTAGCAGAGCGAGGTATGTAGGCGGTGCTACAGAGT
TCTTGAAGTGGTGGCCTAACTACGGCTACACTAGAAGAACAGTATTTGGTATCTGCGCTCTGCTGAAGCC
AGTTACCTTCGGAAAAAGAGTTGGTAGCTCTTGATCCGGCAAACAAACCACCGCTGGTAGCGGTGGTTTT
TTTGTTTGCAAGCAGCAGATTACGCGCAGAAAAAAAGGATCTCAAGAAGATCCTTTGATCTTTTCTACGG
GGTCTGACGCTCAGTGGAACGAAAACTCACGTTAAGGGATTTTGGTCATGAGATTATCAAAAAGGATCTT
CACCTAGATCCTTTTAAATTAAAAATGAAGTTTTAAATCAATCTAAAGTATATATGAGTAAACTTGGTCT
GACAGTTACCAATGCTTAATCAGTGAGGCACCTATCTCAGCGATCTGTCTATTTCGTTCATCCATAGTTG
CCTGACTCCCCGTCGTGTAGATAACTACGATACGGGAGGGCTTACCATCTGGCCCCAGTGCTGCAATGAT
ACCGCGAGACCCACGCTCACCGGCTCCAGATTTATCAGCAATAAACCAGCCAGCCGGAAGGGCCGAGCGC
AGAAGTGGTCCTGCAACTTTATCCGCCTCCATCCAGTCTATTAATTGTTGCCGGGAAGCTAGAGTAAGTA
GTTCGCCAGTTAATAGTTTGCGCAACGTTGTTGCCATTGCTACAGGCATCGTGGTGTCACGCTCGTCGTT
TGGTATGGCTTCATTCAGCTCCGGTTCCCAACGATCAAGGCGAGTTACATGATCCCCCATGTTGTGCAAA
AAAGCGGTTAGCTCCTTCGGTCCTCCGATCGTTGTCAGAAGTAAGTTGGCCGCAGTGTTATCACTCATGG
TTATGGCAGCACTGCATAATTCTCTTACTGTCATGCCATCCGTAAGATGCTTTTCTGTGACTGGTGAGTA
CTCAACCAAGTCATTCTGAGAATAGTGTATGCGGCGACCGAGTTGCTCTTGCCCGGCGTCAATACGGGAT
AATACCGCGCCACATAGCAGAACTTTAAAAGTGCTCATCATTGGAAAACGTTCTTCGGGGCGAAAACTCT
CAAGGATCTTACCGCTGTTGAGATCCAGTTCGATGTAACCCACTCGTGCACCCAACTGATCTTCAGCATC
TTTTACTTTCACCAGCGTTTCTGGGTGAGCAAAAACAGGAAGGCAAAATGCCGCAAAAAAGGGAATAAGG
GCGACACGGAAATGTTGAATACTCATACTCTTCCTTTTTCAATATTAT
